Addgene plasmid #143850: TFORF1815
Purpose: Lentiviral vector for overexpressing transcription factor ORFs with unique 24-bp barcodes. Barcodes facilitate identification of transcription factors in pooled screens.
Depositing lab: Feng Zhang. Depositing organization: Broad Institute. Publication: A transcription factor atlas of directed differentiation. Joung J, Ma S, Tay T, Geiger-Schuller KR, Kirchgatterer PC, Verdine VK, Guo B, Arias-Garcia MA, Allen WE, Singh A, Kuksenko O, Abudayyeh OO, Gootenberg JS, Fu Z, Macrae RK, Buenrostro JD, Regev A, Zhang F. Cell. 2023 Jan 5;186(1):209-229.e26. doi: 10.1016/j.cell.2022.11.026. PubMed 36608654.
Backbone
  Vector backbone: pLX_TRC317
  Backbone manufacturer: Broad Institute Genetic Perturbation Platform
  Backbone size w/o insert (bp): 8264
  Vector type: Mammalian Expression, Lentiviral
  Selectable markers: Puromycin
Growth in bacteria
  Bacterial resistance: Ampicillin, 100 μg/mL
  Growth temperature: 37°C
  Growth strain: NEB Stable
  Copy number: High Copy
Gene/Insert
  Gene/Insert name: ZNF433
  Species: H. sapiens (human)
  Insert size (bp): 2123
  Entrez Gene: ZNF433 (a.k.a. FLJ40981)
  Promoter: EF1a
  Cloning method: Unknown
  Sequencing primers: 5′ GGGTGGAGACTGAAGTTAGGCCAG; 3′ CACATAGCGTAAAAGGAGCAACATAG
Terms and licenses: Academic/Nonprofit Terms; Industry Terms: Not Available to Industry
Depositor comments: NM_001080411,ENST00000344980 . The transcription factor ORF portion of this plasmid was synthesized by Genewiz. Please test multiple small colonies in case of plasmid recombination. To make this collection available in a timely manner, a portion of this collection was not fully sequenced by Addgene. If an Addgene verified full plasmid sequence is not available, please contact us prior to placing an order to request the full sequence.
How to cite: TFORF1815 was a gift from Feng Zhang (Addgene plasmid # 143850 ; http://n2t.net/addgene:143850 ; RRID:Addgene_143850)
