[The description below was written by a language model from this plasmid's Addgene catalogue record and pLannotate feature annotations shown in this document.]
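Description:
TFORF1815 is a third-generation-style, self-inactivating lentiviral expression plasmid built on the pLX_TRC317 backbone and carrying the human zinc-finger gene ZNF433 as an overexpression ORF. It belongs to a barcoded transcription factor ORF collection in which each clone carries a unique 24-bp barcode, so that the factor delivered to a cell can be identified by sequencing in pooled screens, such as those probing directed differentiation. In bacteria the plasmid is maintained by a high-copy ColE1/pUC origin and selected with ampicillin through the bla gene. An f1 origin and remnants of a lac/T7/T3 cloning region are also present. The depositor warns that the plasmid can recombine, as is common for LTR-containing vectors.

The viral portion starts with an RSV promoter fused to a truncated HIV-1 5' LTR, which allows Tat-independent transcription of the genomic RNA. This is followed by the Ψ packaging signal with a gag fragment, the RRE for Rev-dependent nuclear export, and a cPPT/CTS element. An SV40 early promoter/origin region drives puromycin N-acetyltransferase for selecting transduced mammalian cells. Downstream, the EF-1α promoter drives the ZNF433 ORF (recorded insert about 2.1 kb). The automated annotation labels only the first roughly 500 nt as ZNF433, leaving the rest of the insert region unannotated, and it does not mark the barcode, so the barcode's exact position cannot be stated from the table. A WPRE after the insert enhances transcript stability and expression. The cassette ends in a ΔU3 3' LTR, which inactivates the LTR promoter after integration, followed by an SV40 poly(A) signal. The full sequence record is 10,387 nt, matching the sum of the stated backbone and insert sizes.
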