Features (pLannotate 1.2.2; 31 found; start..end, strand, type, name):
      5..231     +  promoter       RSV promoter: Rous sarcoma virus enhancer/promoter
    232..412     +  LTR            5' LTR (truncated): truncated 5' long terminal repeat (LTR) from HIV-1
    459..584     +  misc_feature   HIV-1 Ψ: packaging signal of human immunodeficiency virus type 1
    568..931     +  CDS            HIV-1 gag (fragment): gag protein from human immunodeficiency virus 1; gag
   1077..1310    +  misc_feature   RRE: The Rev response element (RRE) of HIV-1 allows for Rev-dependent mRNA export from the nucleus to the cytoplasm.
   1687..1713    +  CDS            Rev (fragment): human immunodeficiency virus 1 (HIV-1) Rev protein; rev; enhances nuclear export of unspliced and incompletely spliced viral mRNAs
   1720..1743    +  promoter       SV40 promoter (fragment): SV40 early promoter
   1744..1815    +  promoter       SV40 promoter (fragment): SV40 enhancer and early promoter
   1839..1974    +  rep_origin     SV40 ori: SV40 origin of replication
   2020..2616    +  CDS            PuroR (fragment): puromycin N-acetyltransferase; pac from Streptomyces; confers resistance to puromycin
   2665..2782    +  misc_feature   cPPT/CTS: central polypurine tract and central termination sequence of HIV-1
   2847..2913    +  CDS            small t antigen (fragment): SV40 (simian virus 40) small t antigen
   2920..4098    +  promoter       EF-1α promoter: strong constitutive promoter for human elongation factor EF-1α
   4115..4609    +  CDS            ZNF433 (fragment): ZN433_HUMAN - Experimental evidence at protein level: Swiss-Prot protein existence level 1. May be involved in transcriptional regulation. From Homo sapiens (Human).
   6149..6202    +  promoter       U6 promoter (fragment): RNA polymerase III promoter for human U6 snRNA
   6244..6832    +  misc_feature   WPRE: woodchuck hepatitis virus posttranscriptional regulatory element
   6883..6902    +  misc_feature   cPPT/CTS (fragment): central polypurine tract and central termination sequence of HIV-1
   6904..7137    +  LTR            3' LTR (ΔU3): self-inactivating 3' long terminal repeat (LTR) from HIV-1
   7215..7336    +  polyA_signal   SV40 poly(A) signal: SV40 polyadenylation signal
   7376..7511    +  rep_origin     SV40 ori: SV40 origin of replication
   7532..7550    -  promoter       T7 promoter: promoter for bacteriophage T7 RNA polymerase
   7558..7713    +  CDS            lacZα (fragment): LacZα fragment of β-galactosidase; lacZ fragment
   7718..8146    +  rep_origin     f1 ori (sequence partly withheld): f1 bacteriophage origin of replication; arrow indicates direction of (+) strand synthesis
   8199..8303    +  promoter       AmpR promoter: bla
   8304..9164    +  CDS            AmpR: β-lactamase; bla; confers resistance to ampicillin, carbenicillin, and related antibiotics
   9335..9923    +  rep_origin     ori: high-copy-number ColE1/pMB1/pBR322/pUC origin of replication
  10106..10198   +  CDS            lacI (fragment): lac repressor; lacI; The lac repressor binds to the lac operator to inhibit transcription in E. coli. This inhibition can be relieved by adding lactose or isopropyl-β-D-thiogalactopyranoside (IPTG).
  10211..10232   +  protein_bind   CAP binding site: CAP binding activates transcription in the presence of cAMP. E. coli catabolite activator protein
  10247..10277   +  promoter       lac promoter: promoter for the E. coli lac operon
  10285..10301   +  protein_bind   lac operator: The lac repressor binds to the lac operator to inhibit transcription in E. coli. This inhibition can be relieved by adding lactose or isopropyl-β-D-thiogalactopyranoside (IPTG). lac repressor encoded by lacI
  10346..10364   +  promoter       T3 promoter: promoter for bacteriophage T3 RNA polymerase
>Addgene plasmid #143850 | TFORF1815 | addgene full sequence | sequence record 396298 | Addgene NGS Result
TTAATGTAGTCTTATGCAATACTCTTGTAGTCTTGCAACATGGTAACGATGAGTTAGCAACATGCCTTAC
AAGGAGAGAAAAAGCACCGTGCATGCCGATTGGTGGAAGTAAGGTGGTACGATCGTGCCTTATTAGGAAG
GCAACAGACGGGTCTGACATGGATTGGACGAACCACTGAATTGCCGCATTGCAGAGATATTGTATTTAAG
TGCCTAGCTCGATACATAAACGGGTCTCTCTGGTTAGACCAGATCTGAGCCTGGGAGCTCTCTGGCTAAC
TAGGGAACCCACTGCTTAAGCCTCAATAAAGCTTGCCTTGAGTGCTTCAAGTAGTGTGTGCCCGTCTGTT
GTGTGACTCTGGTAACTAGAGATCCCTCAGACCCTTTTAGTCAGTGTGGAAAATCTCTAGCAGTGGCGCC
CGAACAGGGACTTGAAAGCGAAAGGGAAACCAGAGGAGCTCTCTCGACGCAGGACTCGGCTTGCTGAAGC
GCGCACGGCAAGAGGCGAGGGGCGGCGACTGGTGAGTACGCCAAAAATTTTGACTAGCGGAGGCTAGAAG
GAGAGAGATGGGTGCGAGAGCGTCAGTATTAAGCGGGGGAGAATTAGATCGCGATGGGAAAAAATTCGGT
TAAGGCCAGGGGGAAAGAAAAAATATAAATTAAAACATATAGTATGGGCAAGCAGGGAGCTAGAACGATT
CGCAGTTAATCCTGGCCTGTTAGAAACATCAGAAGGCTGTAGACAAATACTGGGACAGCTACAACCATCC
CTTCAGACAGGATCAGAAGAACTTAGATCATTATATAATACAGTAGCAACCCTCTATTGTGTGCATCAAA
GGATAGAGATAAAAGACACCAAGGAAGCTTTAGACAAGATAGAGGAAGAGCAAAACAAAAGTAAGACCAC
CGCACAGCAAGCGGCCGCTGATCTTCAGACCTGGAGGAGGAGATATGAGGGACAATTGGAGAAGTGAATT
ATATAAATATAAAGTAGTAAAAATTGAACCATTAGGAGTAGCACCCACCAAGGCAAAGAGAAGAGTGGTG
CAGAGAGAAAAAAGAGCAGTGGGAATAGGAGCTTTGTTCCTTGGGTTCTTGGGAGCAGCAGGAAGCACTA
TGGGCGCAGCGTCAATGACGCTGACGGTACAGGCCAGACAATTATTGTCTGGTATAGTGCAGCAGCAGAA
CAATTTGCTGAGGGCTATTGAGGCGCAACAGCATCTGTTGCAACTCACAGTCTGGGGCATCAAGCAGCTC
CAGGCAAGAATCCTGGCTGTGGAAAGATACCTAAAGGATCAACAGCTCCTGGGGATTTGGGGTTGCTCTG
GAAAACTCATTTGCACCACTGCTGTGCCTTGGAATGCTAGTTGGAGTAATAAATCTCTGGAACAGATTTG
GAATCACACGACCTGGATGGAGTGGGACAGAGAAATTAACAATTACACAAGCTTAATACACTCCTTAATT
GAAGAATCGCAAAACCAGCAAGAAAAGAATGAACAAGAATTATTGGAATTAGATAAATGGGCAAGTTTGT
GGAATTGGTTTAACATAACAAATTGGCTGTGGTATATAAAATTATTCATAATGATAGTAGGAGGCTTGGT
AGGTTTAAGAATAGTTTTTGCTGTACTTTCTATAGTGAATAGAGTTAGGCAGGGATATTCACCATTATCG
TTTCAGACCCACCTCCCAACCCCGAGGGGACCCATGCATTGCATCTCAATTAGTCAGCAACCAGGTGTGG
AAAGTCCCCAGGCTCCCCAGCAGGCAGAAGTATGCAAAGCATGCGTCTCAATTAGTCAGCAACCATAGTC
CCGCCCCTAACTCCGCCCATCCCGCCCCTAACTCCGCCCAGTTCCGCCCATTCTCCGCCCCATGGCTGAC
TAATTTTTTTTATTTATGCAGAGGCCGAGGCCGCCTCGGCCTCTGAGCTATTCCAGAAGTAGTGAGGAGG
CTTTTTTGGAGGCCTAGGCTTTTGCAAAAAGCTTTCTAGAGGTACCACCGGAGCTTACCATGACCGAGTA
CAAGCCCACGGTGCGCCTCGCCACCCGCGACGACGTCCCCAGGGCCGTACGCACCCTCGCCGCCGCGTTC
GCCGACTACCCCGCCACGCGCCACACCGTCGATCCGGACCGCCACATCGAGCGGGTCACCGAGCTGCAAG
AACTCTTCCTCACGCGCGTCGGGCTCGACATCGGCAAGGTGTGGGTCGCGGACGACGGCGCCGCCGTGGC
GGTCTGGACCACGCCGGAGAGCGTCGAAGCGGGGGCGGTGTTCGCCGAGATCGGCCCGCGCATGGCCGAG
TTGAGCGGTTCCCGGCTGGCCGCGCAGCAACAGATGGAAGGCCTCCTGGCGCCGCACCGGCCCAAGGAGC
CCGCGTGGTTCCTGGCCACCGTCGGCGTCTCGCCCGACCACCAGGGCAAGGGTCTGGGCAGCGCCGTCGT
GCTCCCCGGAGTGGAGGCGGCCGAGCGCGCCGGGGTGCCCGCCTTCCTGGAGACCTCCGCGCCCCGCAAC
CTCCCCTTCTACGAGCGGCTCGGCTTCACCGTCACCGCCGACGTCGAGGTGCCCGAAGGACCGCGCACCT
GGTGCATGACCCGCAAGCCCGGTGCCAGTTAACGAATTCTAGATCTTGAGACAAATGGCAGTATTCATCC
ACAATTTTAAAAGAAAAGGGGGGATTGGGGGGTACAGTGCAGGGGAAAGAATAGTAGACATAATAGCAAC
AGACATACAAACTAAAGAATTACAAAAACAAATTACAAAAATTCAAAATTTTCGGGTTTATTACAGGGAC
AGCAGAGATCCACTTTGGCGCCGGCTCGAGGCCTGCAGGTGCAAAGATGGATAAAGTTTTAAACAGAGAG
GAATCTTTGCAGCTAATGGACCTTCTAGGTCTTGAAAGGAGTGGGAATTGGCTCCGGTGCCCGTCAGTGG
GCAGAGCGCACATCGCCCACAGTCCCCGAGAAGTTGGGGGGAGGGGTCGGCAATTGAACCGGTGCCTAGA
GAAGGTGGCGCGGGGTAAACTGGGAAAGTGATGTCGTGTACTGGCTCCGCCTTTTTCCCGAGGGTGGGGG
AGAACCGTATATAAGTGCAGTAGTCGCCGTGAACGTTCTTTTTCGCAACGGGTTTGCCGCCAGAACACAG
GTAAGTGCCGTGTGTGGTTCCCGCGGGCCTGGCCTCTTTACGGGTTATGGCCCTTGCGTGCCTTGAATTA
CTTCCACCTGGCTGCAGTACGTGATTCTTGATCCCGAGCTTCGGGTTGGAAGTGGGTGGGAGAGTTCGAG
GCCTTGCGCTTAAGGAGCCCCTTCGCCTCGTGCTTGAGTTGAGGCCTGGCCTGGGCGCTGGGGCCGCCGC
GTGCGAATCTGGTGGCACCTTCGCGCCTGTCTCGCTGCTTTCGATAAGTCTCTAGCCATTTAAAATTTTT
GATGACCTGCTGCGACGCTTTTTTTCTGGCAAGATAGTCTTGTAAATGCGGGCCAAGATCTGCACACTGG
TATTTCGGTTTTTGGGGCCGCGGGCGGCGACGGGGCCCGTGCGTCCCAGCGCACATGTTCGGCGAGGCGG
GGCCTGCGAGCGCGGCCACCGAGAATCGGACGGGGGTAGTCTCAAGCTGGCCGGCCTGCTCTGGTGCCTG
GCCTCGCGCCGCCGTGTATCGCCCCGCCCTGGGCGGCAAGGCTGGCCCGGTCGGCACCAGTTGCGTGAGC
GGAAAGATGGCCGCTTCCCGGCCCTGCTGCAGGGAGCTCAAAATGGAGGACGCGGCGCTCGGGAGAGCGG
GCGGGTGAGTCACCCACACAAAGGAAAAGGGCCTTTCCGTCCTCAGCCGTCGCTTCATGTGACTCCACGG
AGTACCGGGCGCCGTCCAGGCACCTCGATTAGTTCTCGAGCTTTTGGAGTACGTCGTCTTTAGGTTGGGG
GGAGGGGTTTTATGCGATGGAGTTTCCCCACACTGAGTGGGTGGAGACTGAAGTTAGGCCAGCTTGGCAC
TTGATGTAATTCTCCTTGGAATTTGCCCTTTTTGAGTTTGGATCTTGGTTCATTCTCAAGCCTCAGACAG
TGGTTCAAAGTTTTTTTCTTCCATTTCAGGTGTCGTGAGGCTAGCACCGCCACCATGATGTTTCAGGATT
CAGTGGCCTTTGAGGATGTGGCTGTGACCTTCACCCAAGAGGAGTGGGCTTTGCTGGATCCTTCCCAGAA
AAATCTCTGTAGAGATGTGATGCAAGAAACCTTCAGGAACCTGGCCTCTATAGGGAAAAAATGGAAACCC
CAGAACATATATGTAGAGTACGAAAATCTAAGGAGAAACCTAAGAATTGTGGGAGAGAGACTCTTTGAAA
GTAAAGAAGGTCATCAGCATGGAGAAATTTTGACCCAGGTTCCAGATGACATGCTGAAGAAAACAACTAC
TGGAGTAAAATCATGCGAAAGCAGTGTGTATGGAGAAGTAGGCAGTGCTCATTCATCTCTTAATAGGCAC
ATCAGAGATGACACTGGACACAAGGCATATGAGTATCAAGAATATGGACAGAAACCATATAAATGTAAAT
ACTGTAAAAAACCTTTCAACTGTCTCTCCTCTGTTCAGACACATGAAAGGGCTCATAGTGGAAGGAAACT
CTATGTTTGTGAGGAATGCGGAAAAACATTTATTTCCCATTCAAACCTTCAAAGACACAGGATAATGCAC
CGTGGAGATGGACCTTATAAGTGTAAATTTTGTGGGAAAGCCTTGATGTTTCTCAGTTTGTATCTTATCC
ACAAACGAACTCACACTGGAGAGAAACCATATCAATGTAAACAGTGTGGTAAAGCCTTTAGTCATTCTAG
TAGCCTTCGAATACATGAAAGAACTCACACTGGGGAGAAGCCTTATAAATGTAATGAATGTGGGAAAGCA
TTCCATAGTTCCACATGCCTTCATGCTCATAAAAGAACTCACACTGGGGAGAAGCCATATGAATGTAAAC
AGTGTGGGAAAGCCTTCAGCTCTTCCCATTCCTTTCAAATACATGAAAGAACTCACACGGGGGAGAAGCC
ATATGAATGTAAGGAATGTGGAAAAGCATTCAAGTGTCCCAGTTCTGTTCGCAGACATGAAAGAACCCAC
TCTAGGAAAAAACCCTATGAATGTAAACATTGTGGGAAAGTATTATCTTATCTTACCAGCTTTCAAAACC
ACTTGGGAATGCACACTGGAGAGATATCTCATAAATGTAAGATATGTGGGAAAGCCTTTTATTCTCCCAG
TTCACTTCAAACACATGAAAAAACTCACACTGGAGAGAAACCCTATAAATGCAACCAATGTGGTAAAGCC
TTTAATTCTTCCAGTTCCTTCCGATATCATGAAAGAACTCACACTGGAGAGAAACCTTACGAGTGTAAGC
AATGTGGGAAAGCCTTCAGATCTGCCTCACTCCTTCAAACACATGGTAGGACTCACACGGGAGAGAAACC
CTATGCATGTAAGGAATGTGGAAAACCATTTAGTAATTTCTCTTTCTTTCAAATACATGAAAGGATGCAC
AGAGAAGAGAAGCCGTATGAATGTAAGGGTTATGGGAAAACATTCAGTTTGCCCAGTTTATTTCATAGAC
ATGAAAGGACTCACACTGGAGGAAAAACCTATGAATGCAAGCAGTGTGGCAGATCCTTCAACTGTTCGAG
CTCCTTTCGATATCATGGAAGGACTCACACTGGAGAGAAACCCTATGAATGCAAGCAATGTGGAAAAGCC
TTCAGATCTGCCTCACAGCTTCAAATTCATGGAAGGACTCACACTGGAGAGAAACCTTATGAATGTAAGC
AGTGTGGGAAAGCCTTTGGATCTGCCTCACACCTTCAAATGCATGGAAGGACTCACACTGGAGAGAAACC
CTATGAATGTAAGCAGTGTGGGAAGTCTTTTGGATGTGCCTCGCGACTTCAAATGCATGGAAGGACTCAC
ACTGGAGAGAAACCGTATAAATGTAAGCAATGTGGGAAAGCTTTTGGATGTCCCTCAAACCTTCGAAGGC
ATGGAAGGACTCACACTGGAGAGAAACCCTATAAATGTAACCAATGTGGTAAAGTCTTTAGATGTTCTTC
ACAACTTCAAGTGCATGGAAGGGCTCACTGCATAGACACCCCATAGTAATGAACTAGTCCGTAACTTGAA
AGTATTTCGATTTCTTGGCTTTATATATCTTGTGGAAAGGACGACCACTTTCATAACTGCGGAAGACCAC
GCGTTAAGTCGACAATCAACCTCTGGATTACAAAATTTGTGAAAGATTGACTGGTATTCTTAACTATGTT
GCTCCTTTTACGCTATGTGGATACGCTGCTTTAATGCCTTTGTATCATGCTATTGCTTCCCGTATGGCTT
TCATTTTCTCCTCCTTGTATAAATCCTGGTTGCTGTCTCTTTATGAGGAGTTGTGGCCCGTTGTCAGGCA
ACGTGGCGTGGTGTGCACTGTGTTTGCTGACGCAACCCCCACTGGTTGGGGCATTGCCACCACCTGTCAG
CTCCTTTCCGGGACTTTCGCTTTCCCCCTCCCTATTGCCACGGCGGAACTCATCGCCGCCTGCCTTGCCC
GCTGCTGGACAGGGGCTCGGCTGTTGGGCACTGACAATTCCGTGGTGTTGTCGGGGAAATCATCGTCCTT
TCCTTGGCTGCTCGCCTGTGTTGCCACCTGGATTCTGCGCGGGACGTCCTTCTGCTACGTCCCTTCGGCC
CTCAATCCAGCGGACCTTCCTTCCCGCGGCCTGCTGCCGGCTCTGCGGCCTCTTCCGCGTCTTCGCCTTC
GCCCTCAGACGAGTCGGATCTCCCTTTGGGCCGCCTCCCCGCGTCGACTTTAAGACCAATGACTTACAAG
GCAGCTGTAGATCTTAGCCACTTTTTAAAAGAAAAGGGGGGACTGGAAGGGCTAATTCACTCCCAACGAA
GACAAGATCTGCTTTTTGCTTGTACTGGGTCTCTCTGGTTAGACCAGATCTGAGCCTGGGAGCTCTCTGG
CTAACTAGGGAACCCACTGCTTAAGCCTCAATAAAGCTTGCCTTGAGTGCTTCAAGTAGTGTGTGCCCGT
CTGTTGTGTGACTCTGGTAACTAGAGATCCCTCAGACCCTTTTAGTCAGTGTGGAAAATCTCTAGCAGTA
CGTATAGTAGTTCATGTCATCTTATTATTCAGTATTTATAACTTGCAAAGAAATGAATATCAGAGAGTGA
GAGGAACTTGTTTATTGCAGCTTATAATGGTTACAAATAAAGCAATAGCATCACAAATTTCACAAATAAA
GCATTTTTTTCACTGCATTCTAGTTGTGGTTTGTCCAAACTCATCAATGTATCTTATCATGTCTGGCTCT
AGCTATCCCGCCCCTAACTCCGCCCATCCCGCCCCTAACTCCGCCCAGTTCCGCCCATTCTCCGCCCCAT
GGCTGACTAATTTTTTTTATTTATGCAGAGGCCGAGGCCGCCTCGGCCTCTGAGCTATTCCAGAAGTAGT
GAGGAGGCTTTTTTGGAGGCCTAGGGACGTACCCAATTCGCCCTATAGTGAGTCGTATTACGCGCGCTCA
CTGGCCGTCGTTTTACAACGTCGTGACTGGGAAAACCCTGGCGTTACCCAACTTAATCGCCTTGCAGCAC
ATCCCCCTTTCGCCAGCTGGCGTAATAGCGAAGAGGCCCGCACCGATCGCCCTTCCCAACAGTTGCGCAG
CCTGAATGGCGAATGGG
[124 nt withheld, positions 7718-7841]
C
[91 nt withheld, positions 7843-7933]
A
[49 nt withheld, positions 7935-7983]
CCTTTGACGTTGGAGTCCACGTTCTTT
[37 nt withheld, positions 8011-8047]
ACCCTATCTCGGTCTATTCTTTTGATTTATAAGGGATTTTGCCGATTTCGGCCTATTGGTTAAAAAATGA
GCTGATTTAACAAAAATTTAACGCGAATTTTAACAAAATATTAACGCTTACAATTTAGGTGGCACTTTTC
GGGGAAATGTGCGCGGAACCCCTATTTGTTTATTTTTCTAAATACATTCAAATATGTATCCGCTCATGAG
ACAATAACCCTGATAAATGCTTCAATAATATTGAAAAAGGAAGAGTATGAGTATTCAACATTTCCGTGTC
GCCCTTATTCCCTTTTTTGCGGCATTTTGCCTTCCTGTTTTTGCTCACCCAGAAACGCTGGTGAAAGTAA
AAGATGCTGAAGATCAGTTGGGTGCACGAGTGGGTTACATCGAACTGGATCTCAACAGCGGTAAGATCCT
TGAGAGTTTTCGCCCCGAAGAACGTTTTCCAATGATGAGCACTTTTAAAGTTCTGCTATGTGGCGCGGTA
TTATCCCGTATTGACGCCGGGCAAGAGCAACTCGGTCGCCGCATACACTATTCTCAGAATGACTTGGTTG
AGTACTCACCAGTCACAGAAAAGCATCTTACGGATGGCATGACAGTAAGAGAATTATGCAGTGCTGCCAT
AACCATGAGTGATAACACTGCGGCCAACTTACTTCTGACAACGATCGGAGGACCGAAGGAGCTAACCGCT
TTTTTGCACAACATGGGGGATCATGTAACTCGCCTTGATCGTTGGGAACCGGAGCTGAATGAAGCCATAC
CAAACGACGAGCGTGACACCACGATGCCTGTAGCAATGGCAACAACGTTGCGCAAACTATTAACTGGCGA
ACTACTTACTCTAGCTTCCCGGCAACAATTAATAGACTGGATGGAGGCGGATAAAGTTGCAGGACCACTT
CTGCGCTCGGCCCTTCCGGCTGGCTGGTTTATTGCTGATAAATCTGGAGCCGGTGAGCGTGGGTCTCGCG
GTATCATTGCAGCACTGGGGCCAGATGGTAAGCCCTCCCGTATCGTAGTTATCTACACGACGGGGAGTCA
GGCAACTATGGATGAACGAAATAGACAGATCGCTGAGATAGGTGCCTCACTGATTAAGCATTGGTAACTG
TCAGACCAAGTTTACTCATATATACTTTAGATTGATTTAAAACTTCATTTTTAATTTAAAAGGATCTAGG
TGAAGATCCTTTTTGATAATCTCATGACCAAAATCCCTTAACGTGAGTTTTCGTTCCACTGAGCGTCAGA
CCCCGTAGAAAAGATCAAAGGATCTTCTTGAGATCCTTTTTTTCTGCGCGTAATCTGCTGCTTGCAAACA
AAAAAACCACCGCTACCAGCGGTGGTTTGTTTGCCGGATCAAGAGCTACCAACTCTTTTTCCGAAGGTAA
CTGGCTTCAGCAGAGCGCAGATACCAAATACTGTTCTTCTAGTGTAGCCGTAGTTAGGCCACCACTTCAA
GAACTCTGTAGCACCGCCTACATACCTCGCTCTGCTAATCCTGTTACCAGTGGCTGCTGCCAGTGGCGAT
AAGTCGTGTCTTACCGGGTTGGACTCAAGACGATAGTTACCGGATAAGGCGCAGCGGTCGGGCTGAACGG
GGGGTTCGTGCACACAGCCCAGCTTGGAGCGAACGACCTACACCGAACTGAGATACCTACAGCGTGAGCT
ATGAGAAAGCGCCACGCTTCCCGAAGGGAGAAAGGCGGACAGGTATCCGGTAAGCGGCAGGGTCGGAACA
GGAGAGCGCACGAGGGAGCTTCCAGGGGGAAACGCCTGGTATCTTTATAGTCCTGTCGGGTTTCGCCACC
TCTGACTTGAGCGTCGATTTTTGTGATGCTCGTCAGGGGGGCGGAGCCTATGGAAAAACGCCAGCAACGC
GGCCTTTTTACGGTTCCTGGCCTTTTGCTGGCCTTTTGCTCACATGTTCTTTCCTGCGTTATCCCCTGAT
TCTGTGGATAACCGTATTACCGCCTTTGAGTGAGCTGATACCGCTCGCCGCAGCCGAACGACCGAGCGCA
GCGAGTCAGTGAGCGAGGAAGCGGAAGAGCGCCCAATACGCAAACCGCCTCTCCCCGCGCGTTGGCCGAT
TCATTAATGCAGCTGGCACGACAGGTTTCCCGACTGGAAAGCGGGCAGTGAGCGCAACGCAATTAATGTG
AGTTAGCTCACTCATTAGGCACCCCAGGCTTTACACTTTATGCTTCCGGCTCGTATGTTGTGTGGAATTG
TGAGCGGATAACAATTTCACACAGGAAACAGCTATGACCATGATTACGCCAAGCGCGCAATTAACCCTCA
CTAAAGGGAACAAAAGCTGGAGCTGCAAGC
