>Addgene plasmid #143850 | TFORF1815 | depositor partial sequence | sequence record 283677 | Insert
ACCGCCACCATGATGTTTCAGGATTCAGTGGCCTTTGAGGATGTGGCTGTGACCTTCACCCAAGAGGAGT
GGGCTTTGCTGGATCCTTCCCAGAAAAATCTCTGTAGAGATGTGATGCAAGAAACCTTCAGGAACCTGGC
CTCTATAGGGAAAAAATGGAAACCCCAGAACATATATGTAGAGTACGAAAATCTAAGGAGAAACCTAAGA
ATTGTGGGAGAGAGACTCTTTGAAAGTAAAGAAGGTCATCAGCATGGAGAAATTTTGACCCAGGTTCCAG
ATGACATGCTGAAGAAAACAACTACTGGAGTAAAATCATGCGAAAGCAGTGTGTATGGAGAAGTAGGCAG
TGCTCATTCATCTCTTAATAGGCACATCAGAGATGACACTGGACACAAGGCATATGAGTATCAAGAATAT
GGACAGAAACCATATAAATGTAAATACTGTAAAAAACCTTTCAACTGTCTCTCCTCTGTTCAGACACATG
AAAGGGCTCATAGTGGAAGGAAACTCTATGTTTGTGAGGAATGCGGAAAAACATTTATTTCCCATTCAAA
CCTTCAAAGACACAGGATAATGCACCGTGGAGATGGACCTTATAAGTGTAAATTTTGTGGGAAAGCCTTG
ATGTTTCTCAGTTTGTATCTTATCCACAAACGAACTCACACTGGAGAGAAACCATATCAATGTAAACAGT
GTGGTAAAGCCTTTAGTCATTCTAGTAGCCTTCGAATACATGAAAGAACTCACACTGGGGAGAAGCCTTA
TAAATGTAATGAATGTGGGAAAGCATTCCATAGTTCCACATGCCTTCATGCTCATAAAAGAACTCACACT
GGGGAGAAGCCATATGAATGTAAACAGTGTGGGAAAGCCTTCAGCTCTTCCCATTCCTTTCAAATACATG
AAAGAACTCACACGGGGGAGAAGCCATATGAATGTAAGGAATGTGGAAAAGCATTCAAGTGTCCCAGTTC
TGTTCGCAGACATGAAAGAACCCACTCTAGGAAAAAACCCTATGAATGTAAACATTGTGGGAAAGTATTA
TCTTATCTTACCAGCTTTCAAAACCACTTGGGAATGCACACTGGAGAGATATCTCATAAATGTAAGATAT
GTGGGAAAGCCTTTTATTCTCCCAGTTCACTTCAAACACATGAAAAAACTCACACTGGAGAGAAACCCTA
TAAATGCAACCAATGTGGTAAAGCCTTTAATTCTTCCAGTTCCTTCCGATATCATGAAAGAACTCACACT
GGAGAGAAACCTTACGAGTGTAAGCAATGTGGGAAAGCCTTCAGATCTGCCTCACTCCTTCAAACACATG
GTAGGACTCACACGGGAGAGAAACCCTATGCATGTAAGGAATGTGGAAAACCATTTAGTAATTTCTCTTT
CTTTCAAATACATGAAAGGATGCACAGAGAAGAGAAGCCGTATGAATGTAAGGGTTATGGGAAAACATTC
AGTTTGCCCAGTTTATTTCATAGACATGAAAGGACTCACACTGGAGGAAAAACCTATGAATGCAAGCAGT
GTGGCAGATCCTTCAACTGTTCGAGCTCCTTTCGATATCATGGAAGGACTCACACTGGAGAGAAACCCTA
TGAATGCAAGCAATGTGGAAAAGCCTTCAGATCTGCCTCACAGCTTCAAATTCATGGAAGGACTCACACT
GGAGAGAAACCTTATGAATGTAAGCAGTGTGGGAAAGCCTTTGGATCTGCCTCACACCTTCAAATGCATG
GAAGGACTCACACTGGAGAGAAACCCTATGAATGTAAGCAGTGTGGGAAGTCTTTTGGATGTGCCTCGCG
ACTTCAAATGCATGGAAGGACTCACACTGGAGAGAAACCGTATAAATGTAAGCAATGTGGGAAAGCTTTT
GGATGTCCCTCAAACCTTCGAAGGCATGGAAGGACTCACACTGGAGAGAAACCCTATAAATGTAACCAAT
GTGGTAAAGTCTTTAGATGTTCTTCACAACTTCAAGTGCATGGAAGGGCTCACTGCATAGACACCCCATA
GTAATGAACTAGTCCGTAACTTGAAAGTATTTCGATTTCTTGGCTTTATATATCTTGTGGAAAGGACGAC
CACTTTCATAACTGCGGAAGACC
