>Addgene plasmid #143850 | TFORF1815 | depositor partial sequence | sequence record 283678 | Barcode
CCACTTTCATAACTGCGGAAGACC
